>Addgene plasmid #101410 | pDONR221-BSX | depositor full sequence | sequence record 191281 | Full Sequence
ATGAATCTCAACTTCACCTCTCCTCTACACCCGGCGTCTTCTCAGAGGCCCACATCCTTCTTCATCGAGG
ACATCCTGCTGCACAAGCCCAAGCCGCTGAGAGAGGTGGCCCCAGACCATTTCGCCAGCTCTCTGGCCTC
TCGTGTGCCTCTTCTAGACTATGGCTATCCCCTCATGCCCACACCCACCCTCTTGGCTCCTCACGCCCAT
CACCCTCTGCATAAGGGTGACCACCATCATCCTTATTTCCTTACCACCTCGGGGATGCCAGTCCCAGCGC
TATTCCCGCACCCTCAACACGCGGAGCTACCTGGGAAACATTGTCGTCGCCGCAAAGCACGCACGGTTTT
CTCTGACTCGCAGCTCTCGGGCTTGGAGAAGAGGTTCGAGATTCAGCGCTACCTGTCCACGCCAGAACGA
GTGGAGCTTGCCACGGCCCTCAGCCTATCCGAGACGCAGGTCAAAACGTGGTTCCAGAACCGGCGGATGA
AGCATAAAAAGCAACTGCGGAAAAGCCAAGACGAACCCAAAGCACCAGATGGGCCAGAAAGCCCAGAAGG
AAGTCCCCGCGGTTCAGAAGCTGCTACCGCTGCTGAAGCTCGGCTTAGCCTACCTGCCGGTCCCTTCGTA
CTGACTGAGCCAGAGGACGAGGTGGATATTGGAGACGAGGGTGAGCTGGGCTCAGGTCCGCACGTTCTCT
GCCCAACTTTCTTGTACAAAGTTGTCCCCTACCCAGCTTTCTTGTACAAAGTTGGCATTATAAGAAAGCA
TTGCTTATCAATTTGTTGCAACGAACAGGTCACTATCAGTCAAAATAAAATCATTATTTGCCATCCAGCT
GATATCCCCTATAGTGAGTCGTATTACATGGTCATAGCTGTTTCCTGGCAGCTCTGGCCCGTGTCTCAAA
ATCTCTGATGTTACATTGCACAAGATAAAAATATATCATCATGAACAATAAAACTGTCTGCTTACATAAA
CAGTAATACAAGGGGTGTTATGAGCCATATTCAACGGGAAACGTCGAGGCCGCGATTAAATTCCAACATG
GATGCTGATTTATATGGGTATAAATGGGCTCGCGATAATGTCGGGCAATCAGGTGCGACAATCTATCGCT
TGTATGGGAAGCCCGATGCGCCAGAGTTGTTTCTGAAACATGGCAAAGGTAGCGTTGCCAATGATGTTAC
AGATGAGATGGTCAGACTAAACTGGCTGACGGAATTTATGCCTCTTCCGACCATCAAGCATTTTATCCGT
ACTCCTGATGATGCATGGTTACTCACCACTGCGATCCCCGGAAAAACAGCATTCCAGGTATTAGAAGAAT
ATCCTGATTCAGGTGAAAATATTGTTGATGCGCTGGCAGTGTTCCTGCGCCGGTTGCATTCGATTCCTGT
TTGTAATTGTCCTTTTAACAGCGATCGCGTATTTCGTCTCGCTCAGGCGCAATCACGAATGAATAACGGT
TTGGTTGATGCGAGTGATTTTGATGACGAGCGTAATGGCTGGCCTGTTGAACAAGTCTGGAAAGAAATGC
ATAAACTTTTGCCATTCTCACCGGATTCAGTCGTCACTCATGGTGATTTCTCACTTGATAACCTTATTTT
TGACGAGGGGAAATTAATAGGTTGTATTGATGTTGGACGAGTCGGAATCGCAGACCGATACCAGGATCTT
GCCATCCTATGGAACTGCCTCGGTGAGTTTTCTCCTTCATTACAGAAACGGCTTTTTCAAAAATATGGTA
TTGATAATCCTGATATGAATAAATTGCAGTTTCATTTGATGCTCGATGAGTTTTTCTAATCAGAATTGGT
TAATTGGTTGTAACACTGGCAGAGCATTACGCTGACTTGACGGGACGGCGCAAGCTCATGACCAAAATCC
CTTAACGTGAGTTACGCGTCGTTCCACTGAGCGTCAGACCCCGTAGAAAAGATCAAAGGATCTTCTTGAG
ATCCTTTTTTTCTGCGCGTAATCTGCTGCTTGCAAACAAAAAAACCACCGCTACCAGCGGTGGTTTGTTT
GCCGGATCAAGAGCTACCAACTCTTTTTCCGAAGGTAACTGGCTTCAGCAGAGCGCAGATACCAAATACT
GTTCTTCTAGTGTAGCCGTAGTTAGGCCACCACTTCAAGAACTCTGTAGCACCGCCTACATACCTCGCTC
TGCTAATCCTGTTACCAGTGGCTGCTGCCAGTGGCGATAAGTCGTGTCTTACCGGGTTGGACTCAAGACG
ATAGTTACCGGATAAGGCGCAGCGGTCGGGCTGAACGGGGGGTTCGTGCACACAGCCCAGCTTGGAGCGA
ACGACCTACACCGAACTGAGATACCTACAGCGTGAGCTATGAGAAAGCGCCACGCTTCCCGAAGGGAGAA
AGGCGGACAGGTATCCGGTAAGCGGCAGGGTCGGAACAGGAGAGCGCACGAGGGAGCTTCCAGGGGGAAA
CGCCTGGTATCTTTATAGTCCTGTCGGGTTTCGCCACCTCTGACTTGAGCGTCGATTTTTGTGATGCTCG
TCAGGGGGGCGGAGCCTATGGAAAAACGCCAGCAACGCGGCCTTTTTACGGTTCCTGGCCTTTTGCTGGC
CTTTTGCTCACATGTTCTTTCCTGCGTTATCCCCTGATTCTGTGGATAACCGTATTACCGCCTTTGAGTG
AGCTGATACCGCTCGCCGCAGCCGAACGACCGAGCGCAGCGAGTCAGTGAGCGAGGAAGCGGAAGAGCGC
CCAATACGCAAACCGCCTCTCCCCGCGCGTTGGCCGATTCATTAATGCAGCTGGCACGACAGGTTTCCCG
ACTGGAAAGCGGGCAGTGAGCGCAACGCAATTAATACGCGTACCGCTAGCCAGGAAGAGTTTGTAGAAAC
GCAAAAAGGCCATCCGTCAGGATGGCCTTCTGCTTAGTTTGATGCCTGGCAGTTTATGGCGGGCGTCCTG
CCCGCCACCCTCCGGGCCGTTGCTTCACAACGTTCAAATCCGCTCCCGGCGGATTTGTCCTACTCAGGAG
AGCGTTCACCGACAAACAACAGATAAAACGAAAGGCCCAGTCTTCCGACTGAGCCTTTCGTTTTATTTGA
TGCCTGGCAGTTCCCTACTCTCGCGTTAACGCTAGCATGGATGTTTTCCCAGTCACGACGTTGTAAAACG
ACGGCCAGTCTTAAGCTCGGGCCCCAAATAATGATTTTATTTTGACTGATAGTGACCTGTTCGTTGCAAC
AAATTGATGAGCAATGCTTTTTTATAATGCCAACTTTGTACAAAAAAGCAGGCTTA
Features (pLannotate 1.2.2; 11 found; start..end, strand, type, name):
      1..699     +  CDS            BSX: BSH_HUMAN - Also known as BSX1. Experimental evidence at transcript level: Swiss-Prot protein existence level 2. DNA binding protein that function as transcriptional activator. Is essential for normal postnatal growth and nursing. Is an essential factor for neuronal neuropeptide Y and agouti-related peptide function and locomotory behavior in the control of energy balance (By similarity). From Homo sapiens (Human).
    702..722     -  protein_bind   attB2 (fragment): mutant version of attB; recombination site for the Gateway® BP reaction BP Clonase™
    731..830     -  protein_bind   attL2: mutant version of attL; recombination site for the Gateway® LR reaction LR Clonase™
    848..866     -  promoter       T7 promoter: promoter for bacteriophage T7 RNA polymerase
   1000..1809    +  CDS            KanR: aminoglycoside phosphotransferase; aph(3')-Ia; confers resistance to kanamycin in bacteria or G418 (Geneticin®) in eukaryotes
   1956..2544    +  rep_origin     ori: high-copy-number ColE1/pMB1/pBR322/pUC origin of replication
   2727..2819    +  CDS            lacI (fragment): lac repressor; lacI; The lac repressor binds to the lac operator to inhibit transcription in E. coli. This inhibition can be relieved by adding lactose or isopropyl-β-D-thiogalactopyranoside (IPTG).
   2874..2901    -  terminator     rrnB T2 terminator: transcription terminator T2 from the E. coli rrnB gene
   3033..3076    +  terminator     rrnB T1 terminator: Escherichia coli rrnB; transcription terminator T1 from the E. coli rrnB gene
   3123..3159    -  CDS            lacZα (fragment): LacZα fragment of β-galactosidase; lacZ fragment
   3175..3274    +  protein_bind   attL1: mutant version of attL; recombination site for the Gateway® LR reaction LR Clonase™
