[The description below was written by a language model from this plasmid's Addgene catalogue record and pLannotate feature annotations shown in this document.]
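Description:
pDONR221-BSX is a Gateway entry clone built on the Invitrogen pDONR221 backbone and forms part of the Human TFome Collection of human transcription factor open reading frames. It is a small (about 3.3 kb) bacterial shuttling plasmid with no eukaryotic expression elements of its own. It replicates in E. coli from a high-copy ColE1/pUC-type origin and is selected with kanamycin through the aph(3')-Ia resistance gene.

The insert is the human BSX coding sequence (also called BSX1), produced by gene synthesis. BSX is a DNA-binding transcriptional activator that, by similarity, is linked to postnatal growth, nursing, and neuropeptide Y/agouti-related peptide function in energy balance. The roughly 700 bp ORF lies between attL1 and attL2 sites, the products of a BP recombination, so an LR Clonase reaction can move it directionally into any attR-containing destination vector. The last nucleotide of the stop codon has been removed, so translation can read through the attB2 site that forms after transfer. This allows in-frame C-terminal fusions to tags or reporters supplied by the destination vector.

No promoter is positioned to express the ORF in this plasmid. The annotated T7 promoter sits just outside attL2 on the opposite strand, where it could at most drive antisense transcription. The rrnB T1 and T2 terminators upstream of attL1 insulate the cassette from read-through transcription from the backbone. The short lacI and lacZα fragments are backbone remnants with no functional role. M13 forward and reverse priming sites flank the insert for sequence verification. The clone serves as a source of BSX for building expression constructs, for example for the transcription factor overexpression and cell fate engineering studies for which the collection was assembled.
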