Addgene plasmid #101410: pDONR221-BSX
Purpose: Donor Vector containing BSX transcription factor, part of the Human TFome Collection
Depositing lab: George Church. Depositing organization: Harvard Medical School. Publication: A comprehensive library of human transcription factors for cell fate engineering. Ng AHM, Khoshakhlagh P, Rojo Arias JE, Pasquini G, Wang K, Swiersy A, Shipman SL, Appleton E, Kiaee K, Kohman RE, Vernet A, Dysart M, Leeper K, Saylor W, Huang JY, Graveline A, Taipale J, Hill DE, Vidal M, Melero-Martin JM, Busskamp V, Church GM. Nat Biotechnol. 2021 Apr;39(4):510-519. doi: 10.1038/s41587-020-0742-6. Epub 2020 Nov 30. PubMed 33257861.
Backbone
  Vector backbone: pDONR221
  Backbone manufacturer: Invitrogen
  Vector type: Gateway shuttling vector
Growth in bacteria
  Bacterial resistance: Kanamycin, 50 μg/mL
  Growth temperature: 37°C
  Growth strain: DH5alpha
  Copy number: High Copy
Gene/Insert
  Gene/Insert name: BSX (alt name: Q3C1V8 (Uniprot ID))
  Species: H. sapiens (human)
  Mutation: Last nucleotide of stop codon removed to allow for Gateway C-terminal fusions
  Entrez Gene: BSX (a.k.a. BSX1)
  Cloning method: Gateway Cloning
  Sequencing primers: 5′ M13F(-21); 3′ M13R
Terms and licenses: Academic/Nonprofit Terms; Industry Terms: Not Available to Industry
Depositor comments: Harvard generated by gene synthesis
How to cite: pDONR221-BSX was a gift from George Church (Addgene plasmid # 101410 ; http://n2t.net/addgene:101410 ; RRID:Addgene_101410)
