>Addgene plasmid #101410 | pDONR221-BSX | depositor partial sequence | sequence record 191282 | insert
ATGAATCTCAACTTCACCTCTCCTCTACACCCGGCGTCTTCTCAGAGGCCCACATCCTTCTTCATCGAGG
ACATCCTGCTGCACAAGCCCAAGCCGCTGAGAGAGGTGGCCCCAGACCATTTCGCCAGCTCTCTGGCCTC
TCGTGTGCCTCTTCTAGACTATGGCTATCCCCTCATGCCCACACCCACCCTCTTGGCTCCTCACGCCCAT
CACCCTCTGCATAAGGGTGACCACCATCATCCTTATTTCCTTACCACCTCGGGGATGCCAGTCCCAGCGC
TATTCCCGCACCCTCAACACGCGGAGCTACCTGGGAAACATTGTCGTCGCCGCAAAGCACGCACGGTTTT
CTCTGACTCGCAGCTCTCGGGCTTGGAGAAGAGGTTCGAGATTCAGCGCTACCTGTCCACGCCAGAACGA
GTGGAGCTTGCCACGGCCCTCAGCCTATCCGAGACGCAGGTCAAAACGTGGTTCCAGAACCGGCGGATGA
AGCATAAAAAGCAACTGCGGAAAAGCCAAGACGAACCCAAAGCACCAGATGGGCCAGAAAGCCCAGAAGG
AAGTCCCCGCGGTTCAGAAGCTGCTACCGCTGCTGAAGCTCGGCTTAGCCTACCTGCCGGTCCCTTCGTA
CTGACTGAGCCAGAGGACGAGGTGGATATTGGAGACGAGGGTGAGCTGGGCTCAGGTCCGCACGTTCTCT
GCCCAACTTTCTTGTACAAAGTTGTCCCC
